>Addgene plasmid #76914 | PRKCH gRNA (BRDN0001149424) | addgene full sequence | sequence record 186752 | Addgene Assembled Sequence
CCCGGGTGCAAAGATGGATAAAGTTTTAAACAGAGAGGAATCTTTGCAGCTAATGGACCTTCTAGGTCTT
GAAAGGAGTGGGAATTGGCTCCGGTGCCCGTCAGTGGGCAGAGCGCACATCGCCCACAGTCCCCGAGAAG
TTGGGGGGAGGGGTCGGCAATTGATCCGGTGCCTAGAGAAGGTGGCGCGGGGTAAACTGGGAAAGTGATG
TCGTGTACTGGCTCCGCCTTTTTCCCGAGGGTGGGGGAGAACCGTATATAAGTGCAGTAGTCGCCGTGAA
CGTTCTTTTTCGCAACGGGTTTGCCGCCAGAACACAGGTAAGTGCCGTGTGTGGTTCCCGCGGGCCTGGC
CTCTTTACGGGTTATGGCCCTTGCGTGCCTTGAATTACTTCCACCTGGCTGCAGTACGTGATTCTTGATC
CCGAGCTTCGGGTTGGAAGTGGGTGGGAGAGTTCGAGGCCTTGCGCTTAAGGAGCCCCTTCGCCTCGTGC
TTGAGTTGAGGCCTGGCCTGGGCGCTGGGGCCGCCGCGTGCGAATCTGGTGGCACCTTCGCGCCTGTCTC
GCTGCTTTCGATAAGTCTCTAGCCATTTAAAATTTTTGATGACCTGCTGCGACGCTTTTTTTCTGGCAAG
ATAGTCTTGTAAATGCGGGCCAAGATCTGCACACTGGTATTTCGGTTTTTGGGGCCGCGGGCGGCGACGG
GGCCCGTGCGTCCCAGCGCACATGTTCGGCGAGGCGGGGCCTGCGAGCGCGGCCACCGAGAATCGGACGG
GGGTAGTCTCAAGCTGGCCGGCCTGCTCTGGTGCCTGGCCTCGCGCCGCCGTGTATCGCCCCGCCCTGGG
CGGCAAGGCTGGCCCGGTCGGCACCAGTTGCGTGAGCGGAAAGATGGCCGCTTCCCGGCCCTGCTGCAGG
GAGCTCAAAATGGAGGACGCGGCGCTCGGGAGAGCGGGCGGGTGAGTCACCCACACAAAGGAAAAGGGCC
TTTCCGTCCTCAGCCGTCGCTTCATGTGACTCCACGGAGTACCGGGCGCCGTCCAGGCACCTCGATTAGT
TCTCGAGCTTTTGGAGTACGTCGTCTTTAGGTTGGGGGGAGGGGTTTTATGCGATGGAGTTTCCCCACAC
TGAGTGGGTGGAGACTGAAGTTAGGCCAGCTTGGCACTTGATGTAATTCTCCTTGGAATTTGCCCTTTTT
GAGTTTGGATCTTGGTTCATTCTCAAGCCTCAGACAGTGGTTCAAAGTTTTTTTCTTCCATTTCAGGTGT
CGTGACGTACGGCCACCATGACCGAGTACAAGCCCACGGTGCGCCTCGCCACCCGCGACGACGTCCCCAG
GGCCGTACGCACCCTCGCCGCCGCGTTCGCCGACTACCCCGCCACGCGCCACACCGTCGATCCGGACCGC
CACATCGAGCGGGTCACCGAGCTGCAAGAACTCTTCCTCACGCGCGTCGGGCTCGACATCGGCAAGGTGT
GGGTCGCGGACGACGGCGCCGCCGTGGCGGTCTGGACCACGCCGGAGAGCGTCGAAGCGGGGGCGGTGTT
CGCCGAGATCGGCCCGCGCATGGCCGAGTTGAGCGGTTCCCGGCTGGCCGCGCAGCAACAGATGGAAGGC
CTCCTGGCGCCGCACCGGCCCAAGGAGCCCGCGTGGTTCCTGGCCACCGTCGGAGTCTCGCCCGACCACC
AGGGCAAGGGTCTGGGCAGCGCCGTCGTGCTCCCCGGAGTGGAGGCGGCCGAGCGCGCCGGGGTGCCCGC
CTTCCTGGAGACCTCCGCGCCCCGCAACCTCCCCTTCTACGAGCGGCTCGGCTTCACCGTCACCGCCGAC
GTCGAGGTGCCCGAAGGACCGCGCACCTGGTGCATGACCCGCAAGCCCGGTGCCTGAACGCGTTAAGTCG
ACAATCAACCTCTGGATTACAAAATTTGTGAAAGATTGACTGGTATTCTTAACTATGTTGCTCCTTTTAC
GCTATGTGGATACGCTGCTTTAATGCCTTTGTATCATGCTATTGCTTCCCGTATGGCTTTCATTTTCTCC
TCCTTGTATAAATCCTGGTTGCTGTCTCTTTATGAGGAGTTGTGGCCCGTTGTCAGGCAACGTGGCGTGG
TGTGCACTGTGTTTGCTGACGCAACCCCCACTGGTTGGGGCATTGCCACCACCTGTCAGCTCCTTTCCGG
GACTTTCGCTTTCCCCCTCCCTATTGCCACGGCGGAACTCATCGCCGCCTGCCTTGCCCGCTGCTGGACA
GGGGCTCGGCTGTTGGGCACTGACAATTCCGTGGTGTTGTCGGGGAAATCATCGTCCTTTCCTTGGCTGC
TCGCCTGTGTTGCCACCTGGATTCTGCGCGGGACGTCCTTCTGCTACGTCCCTTCGGCCCTCAATCCAGC
GGACCTTCCTTCCCGCGGCCTGCTGCCGGCTCTGCGGCCTCTTCCGCGTCTTCGCCTTCGCCCTCAGACG
AGTCGGATCTCCCTTTGGGCCGCCTCCCCGCGTCGACTTTAAGACCAATGACTTACAAGGCAGCTGTAGA
TCTTAGCCACTTTTTAAAAGAAAAGGGGGGACTGGAAGGGCTAATTCACTCCCAACGAAGACAAGATCTG
CTTTTTGCTTGTACTGGGTCTCTCTGGTTAGACCAGATCTGAGCCTGGGAGCTCTCTGGCTAACTAGGGA
ACCCACTGCTTAAGCCTCAATAAAGCTTGCCTTGAGTGCTTCAAGTAGTGTGTGCCCGTCTGTTGTGTGA
CTCTGGTAACTAGAGATCCCTCAGACCCTTTTAGTCAGTGTGGAAAATCTCTAGCAGTACGTATAGTAGT
TCATGTCATCTTATTATTCAGTATTTATAACTTGCAAAGAAATGAATATCAGAGAGTGAGAGGAACTTGT
TTATTGCAGCTTATAATGGTTACAAATAAAGCAATAGCATCACAAATTTCACAAATAAAGCATTTTTTTC
ACTGCATTCTAGTTGTGGTTTGTCCAAACTCATCAATGTATCTTATCATGTCTGGCTCTAGCTATCCCGC
CCCTAACTCCGCCCATCCCGCCCCTAACTCCGCCCAGTTCCGCCCATTCTCCGCCCCATGGCTGACTAAT
TTTTTTTATTTATGCAGAGGCCGAGGCCGCCTCGGCCTCTGAGCTATTCCAGAAGTAGTGAGGAGGCTTT
TTTGGAGGCCTAGGGACGTACCCAATTCGCCCTATAGTGAGTCGTATTACGCGCGCTCACTGGCCGTCGT
TTTACAACGTCGTGACTGGGAAAACCCTGGCGTTACCCAACTTAATCGCCTTGCAGCACATCCCCCTTTC
GCCAGCTGGCGTAATAGCGAAGAGGCCCGCACCGATCGCCCTTCCCAACAGTTGCGCAGCCTGAATGGCG
AATGGG
[124 nt withheld, positions 3367-3490]
C
[91 nt withheld, positions 3492-3582]
A
[49 nt withheld, positions 3584-3632]
CCTTTGACGTTGGAGTCCACGTTCTTT
[37 nt withheld, positions 3660-3696]
ACCCTATCTCGGTCTATTCTTTTGATTTATAAGGGATTTTGCCGATTTCGGCCTATTGGTTAAAAAATGA
GCTGATTTAACAAAAATTTAACGCGAATTTTAACAAAATATTAACGCTTACAATTTAGGTGGCACTTTTC
GGGGAAATGTGCGCGGAACCCCTATTTGTTTATTTTTCTAAATACATTCAAATATGTATCCGCTCATGAG
ACAATAACCCTGATAAATGCTTCAATAATATTGAAAAAGGAAGAGTATGAGTATTCAACATTTCCGTGTC
GCCCTTATTCCCTTTTTTGCGGCATTTTGCCTTCCTGTTTTTGCTCACCCAGAAACGCTGGTGAAAGTAA
AAGATGCTGAAGATCAGTTGGGTGCACGAGTGGGTTACATCGAACTGGATCTCAACAGCGGTAAGATCCT
TGAGAGTTTTCGCCCCGAAGAACGTTTTCCAATGATGAGCACTTTTAAAGTTCTGCTATGTGGCGCGGTA
TTATCCCGTATTGACGCCGGGCAAGAGCAACTCGGTCGCCGCATACACTATTCTCAGAATGACTTGGTTG
AGTACTCACCAGTCACAGAAAAGCATCTTACGGATGGCATGACAGTAAGAGAATTATGCAGTGCTGCCAT
AACCATGAGTGATAACACTGCGGCCAACTTACTTCTGACAACGATCGGAGGACCGAAGGAGCTAACCGCT
TTTTTGCACAACATGGGGGATCATGTAACTCGCCTTGATCGTTGGGAACCGGAGCTGAATGAAGCCATAC
CAAACGACGAGCGTGACACCACGATGCCTGTAGCAATGGCAACAACGTTGCGCAAACTATTAACTGGCGA
ACTACTTACTCTAGCTTCCCGGCAACAATTAATAGACTGGATGGAGGCGGATAAAGTTGCAGGACCACTT
CTGCGCTCGGCCCTTCCGGCTGGCTGGTTTATTGCTGATAAATCTGGAGCCGGTGAGCGTGGGTCTCGCG
GTATCATTGCAGCACTGGGGCCAGATGGTAAGCCCTCCCGTATCGTAGTTATCTACACGACGGGGAGTCA
GGCAACTATGGATGAACGAAATAGACAGATCGCTGAGATAGGTGCCTCACTGATTAAGCATTGGTAACTG
TCAGACCAAGTTTACTCATATATACTTTAGATTGATTTAAAACTTCATTTTTAATTTAAAAGGATCTAGG
TGAAGATCCTTTTTGATAATCTCATGACCAAAATCCCTTAACGTGAGTTTTCGTTCCACTGAGCGTCAGA
CCCCGTAGAAAAGATCAAAGGATCTTCTTGAGATCCTTTTTTTCTGCGCGTAATCTGCTGCTTGCAAACA
AAAAAACCACCGCTACCAGCGGTGGTTTGTTTGCCGGATCAAGAGCTACCAACTCTTTTTCCGAAGGTAA
CTGGCTTCAGCAGAGCGCAGATACCAAATACTGTTCTTCTAGTGTAGCCGTAGTTAGGCCACCACTTCAA
GAACTCTGTAGCACCGCCTACATACCTCGCTCTGCTAATCCTGTTACCAGTGGCTGCTGCCAGTGGCGAT
AAGTCGTGTCTTACCGGGTTGGACTCAAGACGATAGTTACCGGATAAGGCGCAGCGGTCGGGCTGAACGG
GGGGTTCGTGCACACAGCCCAGCTTGGAGCGAACGACCTACACCGAACTGAGATACCTACAGCGTGAGCT
ATGAGAAAGCGCCACGCTTCCCGAAGGGAGAAAGGCGGACAGGTATCCGGTAAGCGGCAGGGTCGGAACA
GGAGAGCGCACGAGGGAGCTTCCAGGGGGAAACGCCTGGTATCTTTATAGTCCTGTCGGGTTTCGCCACC
TCTGACTTGAGCGTCGATTTTTGTGATGCTCGTCAGGGGGGCGGAGCCTATGGAAAAACGCCAGCAACGC
GGCCTTTTTACGGTTCCTGGCCTTTTGCTGGCCTTTTGCTCACATGTTCTTTCCTGCGTTATCCCCTGAT
TCTGTGGATAACCGTATTACCGCCTTTGAGTGAGCTGATACCGCTCGCCGCAGCCGAACGACCGAGCGCA
GCGAGTCAGTGAGCGAGGAAGCGGAAGAGCGCCCAATACGCAAACCGCCTCTCCCCGCGCGTTGGCCGAT
TCATTAATGCAGCTGGCACGACAGGTTTCCCGACTGGAAAGCGGGCAGTGAGCGCAACGCAATTAATGTG
AGTTAGCTCACTCATTAGGCACCCCAGGCTTTACACTTTATGCTTCCGGCTCGTATGTTGTGTGGAATTG
TGAGCGGATAACAATTTCACACAGGAAACAGCTATGACCATGATTACGCCAAGCGCGCAATTAACCCTCA
CTAAAGGGAACAAAAGCTGGAGCTGCAAGCTTAATGTAGTCTTATGCAATACTCTTGTAGTCTTGCAACA
TGGTAACGATGAGTTAGCAACATGCCTTACAAGGAGAGAAAAAGCACCGTGCATGCCGATTGGTGGAAGT
AAGGTGGTACGATCGTGCCTTATTAGGAAGGCAACAGACGGGTCTGACATGGATTGGACGAACCACTGAA
TTGCCGCATTGCAGAGATATTGTATTTAAGTGCCTAGCTCGATACATAAACGGGTCTCTCTGGTTAGACC
AGATCTGAGCCTGGGAGCTCTCTGGCTAACTAGGGAACCCACTGCTTAAGCCTCAATAAAGCTTGCCTTG
AGTGCTTCAAGTAGTGTGTGCCCGTCTGTTGTGTGACTCTGGTAACTAGAGATCCCTCAGACCCTTTTAG
TCAGTGTGGAAAATCTCTAGCAGTGGCGCCCGAACAGGGACTTGAAAGCGAAAGGGAAACCAGAGGAGCT
CTCTCGACGCAGGACTCGGCTTGCTGAAGCGCGCACGGCAAGAGGCGAGGGGCGGCGACTGGTGAGTACG
CCAAAAATTTTGACTAGCGGAGGCTAGAAGGAGAGAGATGGGTGCGAGAGCGTCAGTATTAAGCGGGGGA
GAATTAGATCGCGATGGGAAAAAATTCGGTTAAGGCCAGGGGGAAAGAAAAAATATAAATTAAAACATAT
AGTATGGGCAAGCAGGGAGCTAGAACGATTCGCAGTTAATCCTGGCCTGTTAGAAACATCAGAAGGCTGT
AGACAAATACTGGGACAGCTACAACCATCCCTTCAGACAGGATCAGAAGAACTTAGATCATTATATAATA
CAGTAGCAACCCTCTATTGTGTGCATCAAAGGATAGAGATAAAAGACACCAAGGAAGCTTTAGACAAGAT
AGAGGAAGAGCAAAACAAAAGTAAGACCACCGCACAGCAAGCGGCCGCTGATCTTCAGACCTGGAGGAGG
AGATATGAGGGACAATTGGAGAAGTGAATTATATAAATATAAAGTAGTAAAAATTGAACCATTAGGAGTA
GCACCCACCAAGGCAAAGAGAAGAGTGGTGCAGAGAGAAAAAAGAGCAGTGGGAATAGGAGCTTTGTTCC
TTGGGTTCTTGGGAGCAGCAGGAAGCACTATGGGCGCAGCGTCAATGACGCTGACGGTACAGGCCAGACA
ATTATTGTCTGGTATAGTGCAGCAGCAGAACAATTTGCTGAGGGCTATTGAGGCGCAACAGCATCTGTTG
CAACTCACAGTCTGGGGCATCAAGCAGCTCCAGGCAAGAATCCTGGCTGTGGAAAGATACCTAAAGGATC
AACAGCTCCTGGGGATTTGGGGTTGCTCTGGAAAACTCATTTGCACCACTGCTGTGCCTTGGAATGCTAG
TTGGAGTAATAAATCTCTGGAACAGATTTGGAATCACACGACCTGGATGGAGTGGGACAGAGAAATTAAC
AATTACACAAGCTTAATACACTCCTTAATTGAAGAATCGCAAAACCAGCAAGAAAAGAATGAACAAGAAT
TATTGGAATTAGATAAATGGGCAAGTTTGTGGAATTGGTTTAACATAACAAATTGGCTGTGGTATATAAA
ATTATTCATAATGATAGTAGGAGGCTTGGTAGGTTTAAGAATAGTTTTTGCTGTACTTTCTATAGTGAAT
AGAGTTAGGCAGGGATATTCACCATTATCGTTTCAGACCCACCTCCCAACCCCGAGGGGACCCAGAGAGG
GCCTATTTCCCATGATTCCTTCATATTTGCATATACGATACAAGGCTGTTAGAGAGATAATTAGAATTAA
TTTGACTGTAAACACAAAGATATTAGTACAAAATACGTGACGTAGAAAGTAATAATTTCTTGGGTAGTTT
GCAGTTTTAAAATTATGTTTTAAAATGGACTATCATATGCTTACCGTAACTTGAAAGTATTTCGATTTCT
TGGCTTTATATATCTTGTGGAAAGGACGAAACACCGTATTCGATGTCAAGCGAACGGTTTTAGAGCTAGA
AATAGCAAGTTAAAATAAGGCTAGTCCGTTATCAACTTGAAAAAGTGGCACCGAGTCGGTGCTTTTTTAA
GCTTGGCGTAACTAGATCTTGAGACAAATGGCAGTATTCATCCACAATTTTAAAAGAAAAGGGGGGATTG
GGGGGTACAGTGCAGGGGAAAGAATAGTAGACATAATAGCAACAGACATACAAACTAAAGAATTACAAAA
ACAAATTACAAAAATTCAAAATTTTCGGGTTTATTACAGGGACAGCAGAGATCCACTTTGGCGCCGGCTC
GAGGGGG
Features (pLannotate 1.2.2; 29 found; start..end, strand, type, name):
     14..80      +  CDS            small t antigen (fragment): SV40 (simian virus 40) small t antigen
    106..317     +  promoter       EF-1α core promoter: core promoter for human elongation factor EF-1α
    318..1256    +  intron         EF-1α intron A: intron upstream of the start codon of human EF-1α
   1278..1877    +  CDS            PuroR (fragment): puromycin N-acetyltransferase; pac from Streptomyces; confers resistance to puromycin
   1893..2481    +  misc_feature   WPRE: woodchuck hepatitis virus posttranscriptional regulatory element
   2532..2551    +  misc_feature   cPPT/CTS (fragment): central polypurine tract and central termination sequence of HIV-1
   2553..2786    +  LTR            3' LTR (ΔU3): self-inactivating 3' long terminal repeat (LTR) from HIV-1
   2864..2985    +  polyA_signal   SV40 poly(A) signal: SV40 polyadenylation signal
   3025..3160    +  rep_origin     SV40 ori: SV40 origin of replication
   3181..3199    -  promoter       T7 promoter: promoter for bacteriophage T7 RNA polymerase
   3207..3362    +  CDS            lacZα (fragment): LacZα fragment of β-galactosidase; lacZ fragment
   3367..3795    +  rep_origin     f1 ori (sequence partly withheld): f1 bacteriophage origin of replication; arrow indicates direction of (+) strand synthesis
   3848..3952    +  promoter       AmpR promoter: bla
   3953..4813    +  CDS            AmpR: β-lactamase; bla; confers resistance to ampicillin, carbenicillin, and related antibiotics
   4984..5572    +  rep_origin     ori: high-copy-number ColE1/pMB1/pBR322/pUC origin of replication
   5755..5847    +  CDS            lacI (fragment): lac repressor; lacI; The lac repressor binds to the lac operator to inhibit transcription in E. coli. This inhibition can be relieved by adding lactose or isopropyl-β-D-thiogalactopyranoside (IPTG).
   5860..5881    +  protein_bind   CAP binding site: CAP binding activates transcription in the presence of cAMP. E. coli catabolite activator protein
   5896..5926    +  promoter       lac promoter: promoter for the E. coli lac operon
   5934..5950    +  protein_bind   lac operator: The lac repressor binds to the lac operator to inhibit transcription in E. coli. This inhibition can be relieved by adding lactose or isopropyl-β-D-thiogalactopyranoside (IPTG). lac repressor encoded by lacI
   5995..6013    +  promoter       T3 promoter: promoter for bacteriophage T3 RNA polymerase
   6041..6267    +  promoter       RSV promoter: Rous sarcoma virus enhancer/promoter
   6268..6448    +  LTR            5' LTR (truncated): truncated 5' long terminal repeat (LTR) from HIV-1
   6495..6620    +  misc_feature   HIV-1 Ψ: packaging signal of human immunodeficiency virus type 1
   6604..6967    +  CDS            HIV-1 gag (fragment): gag protein from human immunodeficiency virus 1; gag
   7113..7346    +  misc_feature   RRE: The Rev response element (RRE) of HIV-1 allows for Rev-dependent mRNA export from the nucleus to the cytoplasm.
   7723..7749    +  CDS            Rev (fragment): human immunodeficiency virus 1 (HIV-1) Rev protein; rev; enhances nuclear export of unspliced and incompletely spliced viral mRNAs
   7753..7993    +  promoter       U6 promoter: RNA polymerase III promoter for human U6 snRNA
   8023..8098    +  misc_RNA       gRNA scaffold: guide RNA scaffold for the Streptococcus pyogenes CRISPR/Cas9 system
   8154..8271    +  misc_feature   cPPT/CTS: central polypurine tract and central termination sequence of HIV-1
