[The description below was written by a language model from this plasmid's Addgene catalogue record and pLannotate feature annotations shown in this document.]
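Description:
PRKCH gRNA (BRDN0001149424) is a third-generation lentiviral CRISPR guide plasmid built on the lentiGuide-Puro backbone and designed to target the human protein kinase C eta gene, PRKCH (also known as PKC-L or nPKC-eta). It is maintained in E. coli as a high-copy plasmid through a ColE1/pUC-type origin and selected with ampicillin via the β-lactamase gene. The backbone also carries an f1 origin, an SV40 origin and poly(A) signal, and remnants of lac, T7 and T3 cloning-vector sequences.

The viral genome is transcribed from an RSV promoter fused to a truncated HIV-1 5' LTR, which makes packaging Tat-independent. This is followed by the Ψ packaging signal with a partial gag sequence, the Rev response element for nuclear export of the full-length RNA, and a cPPT/CTS that aids nuclear import. The genome ends in a ΔU3 self-inactivating 3' LTR. Two expression units sit between the LTRs. A human U6 RNA polymerase III promoter drives the PRKCH-specific spacer joined to the Streptococcus pyogenes Cas9 guide RNA scaffold. An EF-1α core promoter with its intron A drives puromycin N-acetyltransferase for selection of transduced mammalian cells, and a WPRE downstream enhances transcript expression.

The plasmid encodes no Cas9, so it is meant for use alongside a separate Cas9 lentivirus or in cells that already express Cas9, to generate PRKCH knockouts. The guide comes from a human kinome gRNA collection associated with work on optimised sgRNA design for higher on-target activity and fewer off-target effects.
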