Addgene plasmid #76914: PRKCH gRNA (BRDN0001149424)
Purpose: 3rd generation lentiviral gRNA plasmid targeting human PRKCH
Depositing lab: John Doench & David Root. Depositing organization: Broad Institute. Publication: Optimized sgRNA design to maximize activity and minimize off-target effects of CRISPR-Cas9. Doench JG, Fusi N, Sullender M, Hegde M, Vaimberg EW, Donovan KF, Smith I, Tothova Z, Wilen C, Orchard R, Virgin HW, Listgarten J, Root DE. Nat Biotechnol. 2016 Jan 18. doi: 10.1038/nbt.3437. PubMed 26780180.
Backbone
  Vector backbone: lentiGuide-Puro
  Backbone manufacturer: Zhang Lab (Addgene plasmid # 52963)
  Vector type: Mammalian Expression, Lentiviral, CRISPR
  Selectable markers: Puromycin
Growth in bacteria
  Bacterial resistance: Ampicillin, 100 μg/mL
  Growth temperature: 37°C
  Growth strain: DH5alpha
  Copy number: High Copy
Gene/Insert
  Gene/Insert name: PRKCH (alt names: PRKCH; NM_006255.4)
  gRNA/shRNA sequence: TATTCGATGTCAAGCGAACG
  Species: H. sapiens (human)
  Entrez Gene: PRKCH (a.k.a. PKC-L, PKCL, PRKCL, nPKC-eta)
  Promoter: hU6
  Cloning method: Unknown
  Sequencing primers: 5′ U6-F; 3′ pS2-R
Terms and licenses: Academic/Nonprofit Terms; Industry Terms: Not Available to Industry
Depositor comments: The gRNA was designed to target the following Genbank reference sequence(s): NM_006255.4. Note that this plasmid does NOT contain Cas9. It should be used in conjunction with lentiCas9-Blast (Addgene #52962) or otherwise with cell lines already expressing Cas9. Browse the full kinome gRNA library at http://www.addgene.org/pooled-library/broadgpp-human-kinome/ or visit http://www.broadinstitute.org/rnai/public/ for detailed protocols and information.
How to cite: PRKCH gRNA (BRDN0001149424) was a gift from John Doench & David Root (Addgene plasmid # 76914 ; http://n2t.net/addgene:76914 ; RRID:Addgene_76914)
