>Addgene plasmid #76914 | PRKCH gRNA (BRDN0001149424) | depositor partial sequence | sequence record 144374 | Target Sequence
TATTCGATGTCAAGCGAACG
