>Addgene plasmid #76914 | PRKCH gRNA (BRDN0001149424) | addgene partial sequence | sequence record 186751 | hU6-F
GTAGAAAGTAATAATTTCTTGGGTAGTTTGCAGTTTTAAAATTATGTTTTAAAATGGACTATCATATGCT
TACCGTAACTTGAAAGTATTTCGATTTCTTGGCTTTATATATCTTGTGGAAAGGACGAAACACCGTATTC
GATGTCAAGCGAACGGTTTTAGAGCTAGAAATAGCAAGTTAAAATAAGGCTAGTCCGTTATCAACTTGAA
AAAGTGGCACCGAGTCGGTGCTTTTTTAAGCTTGGCGTAACTAGATCTTGAGACAAATGGCAGTATTCAT
CCACAATTTTAAAAGAAAAGGGGGGATTGGGGGGTACAGTGCAGGGGAAAGAATAGTAGACATAATAGCA
ACAGACATACAAACTAAAGAATTACAAAAACAAATTACAAAAATTCAAAATTTTCGGGTTTATTACAGGG
ACAGCAGAGATCCACTTTGGCGCCGGCTCGAGGGGGCCCGGGTGCAAAGATGGATAAAGTTTTAAACAGA
GAGGAATCTTTGCAGCTAATGGACCTTCTAGGTCTTGAAAGGAGTGGGAATTGGCTCCGGTGCCCGTCAG
TGGGCAGAGC
